Addgene plasmid #51754: FCGR2a-bio-His
Purpose: Expresses full-length Low affinity immunoglobulin gamma Fc region receptor ectodomain in mammalian cells. C-terminal rat Cd4d3+4 tag, biotinylation sequence and His tag.
Depositing lab: Gavin Wright. Depositing organization: Wellcome Sanger Institute. Publication: A human platelet receptor protein microarray identifies FcepsilonR1alpha as an activating PEAR1 ligand. Sun Y, Vandenbriele C, Kauskot A, Verhamme P, Hoylaerts MF, Wright GJ. Mol Cell Proteomics. 2015 Feb 23. pii: mcp.M114.046946. 10.1074/mcp.M114.046946 PubMed 25713122.
Backbone
  Vector backbone: pTT3
  Backbone manufacturer: Yves Durocher, NRC
  Backbone size w/o insert (bp): 6618
  Total vector size (bp): 7283
  Modifications to backbone: Rat CD4 d3+4, enzymatic biotinylation sequence, linker and His tag (CD4d3+4-BioLHis).
  Vector type: Mammalian Expression
Growth in bacteria
  Bacterial resistance: Ampicillin, 100 μg/mL
  Growth temperature: 37°C
  Growth strain: Top10
  Copy number: High Copy
Gene/Insert
  Gene/Insert name: FCGR2a (alt name: Low affinity immunoglobulin gamma Fc region receptor)
  Species: H. sapiens (human)
  Insert size (bp): 665
  Entrez Gene: FCGR2A (a.k.a. CD32, CD32A, CDw32, FCG2, FCGR2, FCGR2A1, FcGR, FcgammaRIIa, IGFR2)
  Promoter: CMV
  Tag / fusion protein: rat CD4 d3+4 (C terminal on backbone); enzymatic biotinylation sequence (C terminal on backbone); His tag (C terminal on backbone)
  Cloning method: Restriction Enzyme; 5′ cloning site NotI (not destroyed); 3′ cloning site AscI (not destroyed)
  Sequencing primers: 5′ CMV-fwd
Resource information
  A portion of this plasmid was derived from a plasmid made by: Insert was chemically synthesised.
Terms and licenses: Academic/Nonprofit Terms; Industry Terms: Not Available to Industry
Depositor comments: Article ref 22
How to cite: FCGR2a-bio-His was a gift from Gavin Wright (Addgene plasmid # 51754 ; http://n2t.net/addgene:51754 ; RRID:Addgene_51754)
