[The description below was written by a language model from this plasmid's Addgene catalogue record and pLannotate feature annotations shown in this document.]
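Description:
FCGR2a-bio-His is a mammalian expression plasmid built on the pTT3 backbone for producing the ectodomain of human FCGR2A (CD32A, the low-affinity IgG Fc receptor) as a soluble, tagged recombinant protein. It is maintained in E. coli through a high-copy ColE1/pUC-type origin with ampicillin selection from the bla gene. The backbone also carries a fragment of the Epstein-Barr virus oriP, which supports episomal retention in cells that supply EBNA1, a hallmark of pTT-series vectors designed for high-yield transient transfection. Remnants of lac regulatory elements are also annotated but appear to be cloning-vector carryover rather than functional parts of the design.

Expression is driven by the CMV immediate-early enhancer and promoter, followed by adenovirus-derived leader and splice sequences and a chimeric intron fragment that are commonly included to improve transcript processing and translation. The annotated "PTP" fragment on the reverse strand probably reflects this adenoviral leader region rather than a true coding sequence. The chemically synthesised FCGR2A insert of about 665 bp sits between retained NotI and AscI sites. The annotation places a short immunoglobulin heavy chain signal sequence fragment just upstream of it, although the record does not say which signal peptide directs secretion. The ectodomain is fused at its C terminus to backbone-encoded rat CD4 domains 3 and 4, an enzymatic biotinylation sequence, a linker and a His tag, and the transcript ends at a rabbit β-globin polyadenylation signal. Only the Cd4 portion of this tag block is picked up in the feature table. The tags allow metal-affinity purification, site-specific biotinylation for oriented capture on streptavidin, and detection through the CD4 module. The associated publication used such proteins in a human platelet receptor protein microarray to screen for extracellular receptor–ligand interactions.
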