Features (pLannotate 1.2.2; 19 found; start..end, strand, type, name):
    713..768     +  polyA_signal   β-globin poly(A) signal: rabbit β-globin polyadenylation signal (Gil and Proudfoot, 1987)
   1282..2963    -  rep_origin     oriP (fragment): Epstein-Barr virus oriP replication origin (Yates et al., 2000)
   3090..3194    +  promoter       AmpR promoter: bla
   3195..4055    +  CDS            AmpR: β-lactamase; bla; confers resistance to ampicillin, carbenicillin, and related antibiotics
   4226..4814    +  rep_origin     ori: high-copy-number ColE1/pMB1/pBR322/pUC origin of replication
   4997..5089    +  CDS            lacI (fragment): lac repressor; lacI; The lac repressor binds to the lac operator to inhibit transcription in E. coli. This inhibition can be relieved by adding lactose or isopropyl-β-D-thiogalactopyranoside (IPTG).
   5102..5123    +  protein_bind   CAP binding site: CAP binding activates transcription in the presence of cAMP. E. coli catabolite activator protein
   5138..5168    +  promoter       lac promoter: promoter for the E. coli lac operon
   5176..5192    +  protein_bind   lac operator: The lac repressor binds to the lac operator to inhibit transcription in E. coli. This inhibition can be relieved by adding lactose or isopropyl-β-D-thiogalactopyranoside (IPTG). lac repressor encoded by lacI
   5262..5278    +  promoter       tet promoter (fragment): E. coli promoter for tetracycline efflux protein gene
   5288..5313    -  CDS            bla(M) (fragment): β-lactamase lacking the signal sequence; bla(M); allows cytosolic expression of β-lactamase
   5487..5866    +  enhancer       CMV enhancer: human cytomegalovirus immediate early enhancer
   5868..6067    +  promoter       CMV promoter: human cytomegalovirus (CMV) immediate early promoter
   6135..6173    +  misc_feature   Ad SA (fragment): adenovirus major late transcript splice acceptor (Friedrich and Soriano, 1991)
   6206..6415    -  CDS            PTP (fragment): TERM_ADE02 - Experimental evidence at protein level: Swiss-Prot protein existence level 1. Protein covalently bound to the viral DNA that acts as a primer for viral genomic replication by DNA strand displacement. Assembles on the viral origin of replication in an initiation complex with viral polymerase, DBP, host NFIA and host POU2F1/OCT1. During initiation, the polymerase covalently couples the first dCTP with Ser- 580 of pTP. The terminal protein stimulates the template activity over 20 fold compared to protein-free templates. Neo-synthesized viral genomes are linked to two preterminal prot
   6446..6535    +  intron         chimeric intron (fragment): chimera between introns from adenovirus and immunoglobulin heavy chain genes
   6554..6600    +  CDS            IgH signal sequence (fragment): signal sequence from the mouse immunoglobulin heavy chain variable region
   6631..7275    +  CDS            FCGR2A (fragment): FCG2A_HUMAN - Also known as CD32, FCG2, FCGR2A1, IGFR2. Experimental evidence at protein level: Swiss-Prot protein existence level 1. Binds to the Fc region of immunoglobulins gamma. Low affinity receptor. By binding to IgG it initiates cellular responses against pathogens and soluble antigens. Promotes phagocytosis of opsonized antigens. From Homo sapiens (Human).
   7258..553     +  CDS            Cd4 (fragment) (across the origin): CD4_RAT - Experimental evidence at protein level: Swiss-Prot protein existence level 1. Integral membrane glycoprotein that plays an essential role in the immune response and serves multiple functions in responses against both external and internal offenses. In T-cells, functions primarily as a coreceptor for MHC class II molecule:peptide complex. The antigens presented by class II peptides are derived from extracellular proteins while class I peptides are derived from cytosolic proteins. Interacts simultaneously with the T-cell receptor (TCR) and the MHC class II presented by antigen presenti
>Addgene plasmid #51754 | FCGR2a-bio-His | depositor full sequence | sequence record 79338 | FCGR2a-bio-His sequence 7283 bps
GTCGACCTCCATCACGGCCTATAAGAGTGAGGGGGAGTCAGCGGAGTTCTCCTTCCCACTCAACCTTGGA
GAGGAAAGCCTGCAGGGAGAGTTGAGATGGAAGGCAGAGAAGGCTCCTTCTTCCCAGTCCTGGATCACCT
TCTCCCTAAAGAACCAAAAGGTGTCTGTGCAGAAGTCTACTAGCAACCCCAAGTTCCAGCTGTCCGAAAC
GCTCCCACTCACCCTTCAGATACCCCAGGTCTCCCTTCAGTTTGCTGGTTCTGGCAACCTGACCCTGACT
CTGGACAGAGGGATACTGTATCAGGAAGTGAACCTGGTGGTGATGAAAGTGACTCAGCCCGACAGCAACA
CTTTGACCTGTGAGGTGATGGGACCCACCTCACCCAAGATGAGACTGATCTTGAAGCAGGAGAATCAGGA
GGCCAGGGTCTCCAGGCAGGAGAAAGTGATTCAAGTGCAGGCCCCTGAAGCAGGGGTGTGGCAATGTCTA
CTGAGTGAAGGTGAAGAGGTCAAGATGGACTCCAAGATCCAGGTTTTATCCAAAGGGTTGAATTCCGGCA
GCCTGCACCACATCCTGGACGCCCAGAAGATGCTGTGGAACCACAGGGACAGGAACCTGCCTCCTCTGGC
CCCTCTGGGCCCCCACCACCATCACCACCATTGAGTCTAGACACGTGATTAATTAAGGATCCCCCGACCT
CGACCTCTGGCTAATAAAGGAAATTTATTTTCATTGCAATAGTGTGTTGGAATTTTTTGTGTCTCTCACT
CGGAAGGACATATGGGAGGGCAAATCATTTGGTCGAGATCCCTCGGAGATCTCTAGCTAGAGGATCGATC
CCCGCCCCGGACGAACTAAACCTGACTACGACATCTCTGCCCCTTCTTCGCGGGGCAGTGCATGTAATCC
CTTCAGTTGGTTGGTACAACTTGCCAACTGGGCCCTGTTCCACATGTGACACGGGGGGGGACCAAACACA
AAGGGGTTCTCTGACTGTAGTTGACATCCTTATAAATGGATGTGCACATTTGCCAACACTGAGTGGCTTT
CATCCTGGAGCAGACTTTGCAGTCTGTGGACTGCAACACAACATTGCCTTTATGTGTAACTCTTGGCTGA
AGCTCTTACACCAATGCTGGGGGACATGTACCTCCCAGGGGCCCAGGAAGACTACGGGAGGCTACACCAA
CGTCAATCAGAGGGGCCTGTGTAGCTACCGATAAGCGGACCCTCAAGAGGGCATTAGCAATAGTGTTTAT
AAGGCCCCCTTGTTAACCCTAAACGGGTAGCATATGCTTCCCGGGTAGTAGTATATACTATCCAGACTAA
CCCTAATTCAATAGCATATGTTACCCAACGGGAAGCATATGCTATCGAATTAGGGTTAGTAAAAGGGTCC
TAAGGAACAGCGATATCTCCCACCCCATGAGCTGTCACGGTTTTATTTACATGGGGTCAGGATTCCACGA
GGGTAGTGAACCATTTTAGTCACAAGGGCAGTGGCTGAAGATCAAGGAGCGGGCAGTGAACTCTCCTGAA
TCTTCGCCTGCTTCTTCATTCTCCTTCGTTTAGCTAATAGAATAACTGCTGAGTTGTGAACAGTAAGGTG
TATGTGAGGTGCTCGAAAACAAGGTTTCAGGTGACGCCCCCAGAATAAAATTTGGACGGGGGGTTCAGTG
GTGGCATTGTGCTATGACACCAATATAACCCTCACAAACCCCTTGGGCAATAAATACTAGTGTAGGAATG
AAACATTCTGAATATCTTTAACAATAGAAATCCATGGGGTGGGGACAAGCCGTAAAGACTGGATGTCCAT
CTCACACGAATTTATGGCTATGGGCAACACATAATCCTAGTGCAATATGATACTGGGGTTATTAAGATGT
GTCCCAGGCAGGGACCAAGACAGGTGAACCATGTTGTTACACTCTATTTGTAACAAGGGGAAAGAGAGTG
GACGCCGACAGCAGCGGACTCCACTGGTTGTCTCTAACACCCCCGAAAATTAAACGGGGCTCCACGCCAA
TGGGGCCCATAAACAAAGACAAGTGGCCACTCTTTTTTTTGAAATTGTGGAGTGGGGGCACGCGTCAGCC
CCCACACGCCGCCCTGCGGTTTTGGACTGTAAAATAAGGGTGTAATAACTTGGCTGATTGTAACCCCGCT
AACCACTGCGGTCAAACCACTTGCCCACAAAACCACTAATGGCACCCCGGGGAATACCTGCATAAGTAGG
TGGGCGGGCCAAGATAGGGGCGCGATTGCTGCGATCTGGAGGACAAATTACACACACTTGCGCCTGAGCG
CCAAGCACAGGGTTGTTGGTCCTCATATTCACGAGGTCGCTGAGAGCACGGTGGGCTAATGTTGCCATGG
GTAGCATATACTACCCAAATATCTGGATAGCATATGCTATCCTAATCTATATCTGGGTAGCATAGGCTAT
CCTAATCTATATCTGGGTAGCATATGCTATCCTAATCTATATCTGGGTAGTATATGCTATCCTAATTTAT
ATCTGGGTAGCATAGGCTATCCTAATCTATATCTGGGTAGCATATGCTATCCTAATCTATATCTGGGTAG
TATATGCTATCCTAATCTGTATCCGGGTAGCATATGCTATCCTAATAGAGATTAGGGTAGTATATGCTAT
CCTAATTTATATCTGGGTAGCATATACTACCCAAATATCTGGATAGCATATGCTATCCTAATCTATATCT
GGGTAGCATATGCTATCCTAATCTATATCTGGGTAGCATAGGCTATCCTAATCTATATCTGGGTAGCATA
TGCTATCCTAATCTATATCTGGGTAGTATATGCTATCCTAATTTATATCTGGGTAGCATAGGCTATCCTA
ATCTATATCTGGGTAGCATATGCTATCCTAATCTATATCTGGGTAGTATATGCTATCCTAATCTGTATCC
GGGTAGCATATGCTATCCTCATGATAAGCTGTCAAACATGAGAATTTTCTTGAAGACGAAAGGGCCTCGT
GATACGCCTATTTTTATAGGTTAATGTCATGATAATAATGGTTTCTTAGACGTCAGGTGGCACTTTTCGG
GGAAATGTGCGCGGAACCCCTATTTGTTTATTTTTCTAAATACATTCAAATATGTATCCGCTCATGAGAC
AATAACCCTGATAAATGCTTCAATAATATTGAAAAAGGAAGAGTATGAGTATTCAACATTTCCGTGTCGC
CCTTATTCCCTTTTTTGCGGCATTTTGCCTTCCTGTTTTTGCTCACCCAGAAACGCTGGTGAAAGTAAAA
GATGCTGAAGATCAGTTGGGTGCACGAGTGGGTTACATCGAACTGGATCTCAACAGCGGTAAGATCCTTG
AGAGTTTTCGCCCCGAAGAACGTTTTCCAATGATGAGCACTTTTAAAGTTCTGCTATGTGGCGCGGTATT
ATCCCGTGTTGACGCCGGGCAAGAGCAACTCGGTCGCCGCATACACTATTCTCAGAATGACTTGGTTGAG
TACTCACCAGTCACAGAAAAGCATCTTACGGATGGCATGACAGTAAGAGAATTATGCAGTGCTGCCATAA
CCATGAGTGATAACACTGCGGCCAACTTACTTCTGACAACGATCGGAGGACCGAAGGAGCTAACCGCTTT
TTTGCACAACATGGGGGATCATGTAACTCGCCTTGATCGTTGGGAACCGGAGCTGAATGAAGCCATACCA
AACGACGAGCGTGACACCACGATGCCTGCAGCAATGGCAACAACGTTGCGCAAACTATTAACTGGCGAAC
TACTTACTCTAGCTTCCCGGCAACAATTAATAGACTGGATGGAGGCGGATAAAGTTGCAGGACCACTTCT
GCGCTCGGCCCTTCCGGCTGGCTGGTTTATTGCTGATAAATCTGGAGCCGGTGAGCGTGGGTCTCGCGGT
ATCATTGCAGCACTGGGGCCAGATGGTAAGCCCTCCCGTATCGTAGTTATCTACACGACGGGGAGTCAGG
CAACTATGGATGAACGAAATAGACAGATCGCTGAGATAGGTGCCTCACTGATTAAGCATTGGTAACTGTC
AGACCAAGTTTACTCATATATACTTTAGATTGATTTAAAACTTCATTTTTAATTTAAAAGGATCTAGGTG
AAGATCCTTTTTGATAATCTCATGACCAAAATCCCTTAACGTGAGTTTTCGTTCCACTGAGCGTCAGACC
CCGTAGAAAAGATCAAAGGATCTTCTTGAGATCCTTTTTTTCTGCGCGTAATCTGCTGCTTGCAAACAAA
AAAACCACCGCTACCAGCGGTGGTTTGTTTGCCGGATCAAGAGCTACCAACTCTTTTTCCGAAGGTAACT
GGCTTCAGCAGAGCGCAGATACCAAATACTGTTCTTCTAGTGTAGCCGTAGTTAGGCCACCACTTCAAGA
ACTCTGTAGCACCGCCTACATACCTCGCTCTGCTAATCCTGTTACCAGTGGCTGCTGCCAGTGGCGATAA
GTCGTGTCTTACCGGGTTGGACTCAAGACGATAGTTACCGGATAAGGCGCAGCGGTCGGGCTGAACGGGG
GGTTCGTGCACACAGCCCAGCTTGGAGCGAACGACCTACACCGAACTGAGATACCTACAGCGTGAGCTAT
GAGAAAGCGCCACGCTTCCCGAAGGGAGAAAGGCGGACAGGTATCCGGTAAGCGGCAGGGTCGGAACAGG
AGAGCGCACGAGGGAGCTTCCAGGGGGAAACGCCTGGTATCTTTATAGTCCTGTCGGGTTTCGCCACCTC
TGACTTGAGCGTCGATTTTTGTGATGCTCGTCAGGGGGGCGGAGCCTATGGAAAAACGCCAGCAACGCGG
CCTTTTTACGGTTCCTGGCCTTTTGCTGGCCTTTTGCTCACATGTTCTTTCCTGCGTTATCCCCTGATTC
TGTGGATAACCGTATTACCGCCTTTGAGTGAGCTGATACCGCTCGCCGCAGCCGAACGACCGAGCGCAGC
GAGTCAGTGAGCGAGGAAGCGGAAGAGCGCCCAATACGCAAACCGCCTCTCCCCGCGCGTTGGCCGATTC
ATTAATGCAGCTGGCACGACAGGTTTCCCGACTGGAAAGCGGGCAGTGAGCGCAACGCAATTAATGTGAG
TTAGCTCACTCATTAGGCACCCCAGGCTTTACACTTTATGCTTCCGGCTCGTATGTTGTGTGGAATTGTG
AGCGGATAACAATTTCACACAGGAAACAGCTATGACCATGATTACGCCAAGCTCTAGCTAGAGGTCGACC
AATTCTCATGTTTGACAGCTTATCATCGCAGATCCGGGCAACGTTGTTGCCATTGCTGCAGGCGCAGAAC
TGGTAGGTATGGAAGATCTATACATTGAATCAATATTGGCAATTAGCCATATTAGTCATTGGTTATATAG
CATAAATCAATATTGGCTATTGGCCATTGCATACGTTGTATCTATATCATAATATGTACATTTATATTGG
CTCATGTCCAATATGACCGCCATGTTGACATTGATTATTGACTAGTTATTAATAGTAATCAATTACGGGG
TCATTAGTTCATAGCCCATATATGGAGTTCCGCGTTACATAACTTACGGTAAATGGCCCGCCTGGCTGAC
CGCCCAACGACCCCCGCCCATTGACGTCAATAATGACGTATGTTCCCATAGTAACGCCAATAGGGACTTT
CCATTGACGTCAATGGGTGGAGTATTTACGGTAAACTGCCCACTTGGCAGTACATCAAGTGTATCATATG
CCAAGTCCGCCCCCTATTGACGTCAATGACGGTAAATGGCCCGCCTGGCATTATGCCCAGTACATGACCT
TACGGGACTTTCCTACTTGGCAGTACATCTACGTATTAGTCATCGCTATTACCATGGTGATGCGGTTTTG
GCAGTACACCAATGGGCGTGGATAGCGGTTTGACTCACGGGGATTTCCAAGTCTCCACCCCATTGACGTC
AATGGGAGTTTGTTTTGGCACCAAAATCAACGGGACTTTCCAAAATGTCGTAATAACCCCGCCCCGTTGA
CGCAAATGGGCGGTAGGCGTGTACGGTGGGAGGTCTATATAAGCAGAGCTCGTTTAGTGAACCGTCAGAT
CCTCACTCTCTTCCGCATCGCTGTCTGCGAGGGCCAGCTGTTGGGCTCGCGGTTGAGGACAAACTCTTCG
CGGTCTTTCCAGTACTCTTGGATCGGAAACCCGTCGGCCTCCGAACGGTACTCCGCCACCGAGGGACCTG
AGCGAGTCCGCATCGACCGGATCGGAAAACCTCTCGAGAAAGGCGTCTAACCAGTCACAGTCGCAAGGTA
GGCTGAGCACCGTGGCGGGCGGCAGCGGGTGGCGGTCGGGGTTGTTTCTGGCGGAGGTGCTGCTGATGAT
GTAATTAAAGTAGGCGGTCTTGAGACGGCGGATGGTCGAGGTGAGGTGTGGCAGGCTTGAGATCCAGCTG
TTGGGGTGAGTACTCCCTCTCAAAAGCGGGCATTACTTCTGCGCTAAGATTGTCAGTTTCCAAAAACGAG
GAGGATTTGATATTCACCTGGCCCGATCTGGCCATACACTTGAGTGACAATGACATCCACTTTGCCTTTC
TCTCCACAGGTGTCCACTCCCAGGTCCAAGTTTAAACTGCGGCCGCCACCATGGCTATGGAAACCCAGAT
GAGCCAGAACGTGTGCCCCCGGAACCTGTGGCTCCTCCAGCCTCTGACCGTGCTGCTGCTGCTCGCCTCT
GCCGATTCTCAGGCCGCTGCCCCTCCTAAGGCCGTGCTGAAGCTGGAACCCCCCTGGATCAACGTGCTGC
AGGAAGATAGCGTCACCCTGACCTGTCAGGGCGCCAGAAGCCCCGAGAGCGACAGCATCCAGTGGTTCCA
CAACGGCAACCTGATCCCCACCCACACCCAGCCCAGCTACCGGTTCAAGGCCAACAACAACGACAGCGGC
GAGTACACCTGTCAGACCGGCCAGACCAGCCTGAGCGACCCTGTGCACCTGACAGTGCTGTCCGAGTGGC
TGGTGCTGCAGACCCCCCATCTCGAATTTCAGGAAGGCGAGACAATCATGCTGCGGTGCCACAGCTGGAA
GGACAAGCCCCTGGTCAAAGTGACCTTCTTCCAGAACGGCAAGAGCCAGAAGTTCAGCCACCTGGACCCC
ACCTTCAGCATCCCCCAGGCCAATCACAGCCACAGCGGCGACTACCACTGCACCGGCAACATCGGCTACA
CCCTGTTCAGCAGCAAGCCCGTGACCATCACCGTCCAGGTGCCCAGCATGGGCAGCTCTAGCCCTGGCGC
GCC
