>Addgene plasmid #51754 | FCGR2a-bio-His | addgene partial sequence | sequence record 94622 | pMT2-F 5'-TTGCCTTTCTCTCCACAGGT-3'
ACTGCGGCCGCCACCATGGCTATGGAAACCCAGATGAGCCAGAACGTGTGCCCCCGGAACCTGTGGCTCC
TCCAGCCTCTGACCGTGCTGCTGCTGCTCGCCTCTGCCGATTCTCAGGCCGCTGCCCCTCCTAAGGCCGT
GCTGAAGCTGGAACCCCCCTGGATCAACGTGCTGCAGGAAGATAGCGTCACCCTGACCTGTCAGGGCGCC
AGAAGCCCCGAGAGCGACAGCATCCAGTGGTTCCACAACGGCAACCTGATCCCCACCCACACCCAGCCCA
GCTACCGGTTCAAGGCCAACAACAACGACAGCGGCGAGTACACCTGTCAGACCGGCCAGACCAGCCTGAG
CGACCCTGTGCACCTGACAGTGCTGTCCGAGTGGCTGGTGCTGCAGACCCCCCATCTCGAATTTCAGGAA
GGCGAGACAATCATGCTGCGGTGCCACAGCTGGAAGGACAAGCCCCTGGTCAAAGTGACCTTCTTCCAGA
ACGGCAAGAGCCAGAAGTTCAGCCACCTGGACCCCACCTTCAGCATCCCCCAGGCCAATCACAGCCACAG
CGGCGACTACCACTGCACCGGCAACATCGGCTACACCCTGTTCAGCAGCAAGCCCGTGACCATCACCGTC
CAGGTGCCCAGCATGGGCAGCTCTAGCCCTGGCGCGCCGTCGACCTCCATCACGGCCTATAAGAGTGAGG
GGGAGTCAGCGGAGTTCTCCTTCCCACTCAACCTTGGAGAGGAAAGCCTGCAGGGAGAGTTGAGATGGAA
GGCAGAGAAGGCTCCTTCTTCCCAGTCCTGGATCACCTTCTCCCTAAAGAACCAA
