>Addgene plasmid #51754 | FCGR2a-bio-His | addgene partial sequence | sequence record 94831 | rb_glob_PA_term-R 5'-CCCATATGTCCTTCCGAGTG-3'
AATAAATTTCCTTTATTAGCCAGAGGTCGAGGTCGGGGGATCCTTAATTAATCACGTGTCTAGACTCAAT
GGTGGTGATGGTGGTGGGGGCCCAGAGGGGCCAGAGGAGGCAGGTTCCTGTCCCTGTGGTTCCACAGCAT
CTTCTGGGCGTCCAGGATGTGGTGCAGGCTGCCGGAATTCAACCCTTTGGATAAAACCTGGATCTTGGAG
TCCATCTTGACCTCTTCACCTTCACTCAGTAGACATTGCCACACCCCTGCTTCAGGGGCCTGCACTTGAA
TCACTTTCTCCTGCCTGGAGACCCTGGCCTCCTGATTCTCCTGCTTCAAGATCAGTCTCATCTTGGGTGA
GGTGGGTCCCATCACCTCACAGGTCAAAGTGTTGCTGTCGGGCTGAGTCACTTTCATCACCACCAGGTTC
ACTTCCTGATACAGTATCCCTCTGTCCAGAGTCAGGGTCAGGTTGCCAGAACCAGCAAACTGAAGGGAGA
CCTGGGGTATCTGAAGGGTGAGTGGGAGCGTTTCGGACAGCTGGAACTTGGGGTTGCTAGTAGACTTCTG
CACAGACACCTTTTGGTTCTTTAGGGAGAAGGTGATCCAGGACTGGGAAGAAGGAGCCTTCTCTGCCTTC
CATCTCAACTCTCCCTGCAGGCTTTCCTCTCCAAGGTTGAGTGGGAAGGAGAACTCCGCTGACTCCCCCT
CACTCTTATAGGCCGTGATGGAGGTCGACGGCGCGCCAGGGCTAGAGCTGCCCATGCTGGGCACCTGGAC
GGTGATGGTCACGGGCTTGCTGCTGAACAGGGTGTAGCCGATGTTGCCGGTGCAGTGGTAGTCG
